>Addgene plasmid #141872 | TFORF1756 | addgene full sequence | sequence record 415053 | Addgene NGS Result
TTAATGTAGTCTTATGCAATACTCTTGTAGTCTTGCAACATGGTAACGATGAGTTAGCAACATGCCTTAC
AAGGAGAGAAAAAGCACCGTGCATGCCGATTGGTGGAAGTAAGGTGGTACGATCGTGCCTTATTAGGAAG
GCAACAGACGGGTCTGACATGGATTGGACGAACCACTGAATTGCCGCATTGCAGAGATATTGTATTTAAG
TGCCTAGCTCGATACATAAACGGGTCTCTCTGGTTAGACCAGATCTGAGCCTGGGAGCTCTCTGGCTAAC
TAGGGAACCCACTGCTTAAGCCTCAATAAAGCTTGCCTTGAGTGCTTCAAGTAGTGTGTGCCCGTCTGTT
GTGTGACTCTGGTAACTAGAGATCCCTCAGACCCTTTTAGTCAGTGTGGAAAATCTCTAGCAGTGGCGCC
CGAACAGGGACTTGAAAGCGAAAGGGAAACCAGAGGAGCTCTCTCGACGCAGGACTCGGCTTGCTGAAGC
GCGCACGGCAAGAGGCGAGGGGCGGCGACTGGTGAGTACGCCAAAAATTTTGACTAGCGGAGGCTAGAAG
GAGAGAGATGGGTGCGAGAGCGTCAGTATTAAGCGGGGGAGAATTAGATCGCGATGGGAAAAAATTCGGT
TAAGGCCAGGGGGAAAGAAAAAATATAAATTAAAACATATAGTATGGGCAAGCAGGGAGCTAGAACGATT
CGCAGTTAATCCTGGCCTGTTAGAAACATCAGAAGGCTGTAGACAAATACTGGGACAGCTACAACCATCC
CTTCAGACAGGATCAGAAGAACTTAGATCATTATATAATACAGTAGCAACCCTCTATTGTGTGCATCAAA
GGATAGAGATAAAAGACACCAAGGAAGCTTTAGACAAGATAGAGGAAGAGCAAAACAAAAGTAAGACCAC
CGCACAGCAAGCGGCCGCTGATCTTCAGACCTGGAGGAGGAGATATGAGGGACAATTGGAGAAGTGAATT
ATATAAATATAAAGTAGTAAAAATTGAACCATTAGGAGTAGCACCCACCAAGGCAAAGAGAAGAGTGGTG
CAGAGAGAAAAAAGAGCAGTGGGAATAGGAGCTTTGTTCCTTGGGTTCTTGGGAGCAGCAGGAAGCACTA
TGGGCGCAGCGTCAATGACGCTGACGGTACAGGCCAGACAATTATTGTCTGGTATAGTGCAGCAGCAGAA
CAATTTGCTGAGGGCTATTGAGGCGCAACAGCATCTGTTGCAACTCACAGTCTGGGGCATCAAGCAGCTC
CAGGCAAGAATCCTGGCTGTGGAAAGATACCTAAAGGATCAACAGCTCCTGGGGATTTGGGGTTGCTCTG
GAAAACTCATTTGCACCACTGCTGTGCCTTGGAATGCTAGTTGGAGTAATAAATCTCTGGAACAGATTTG
GAATCACACGACCTGGATGGAGTGGGACAGAGAAATTAACAATTACACAAGCTTAATACACTCCTTAATT
GAAGAATCGCAAAACCAGCAAGAAAAGAATGAACAAGAATTATTGGAATTAGATAAATGGGCAAGTTTGT
GGAATTGGTTTAACATAACAAATTGGCTGTGGTATATAAAATTATTCATAATGATAGTAGGAGGCTTGGT
AGGTTTAAGAATAGTTTTTGCTGTACTTTCTATAGTGAATAGAGTTAGGCAGGGATATTCACCATTATCG
TTTCAGACCCACCTCCCAACCCCGAGGGGACCCATGCATTGCATCTCAATTAGTCAGCAACCAGGTGTGG
AAAGTCCCCAGGCTCCCCAGCAGGCAGAAGTATGCAAAGCATGCGTCTCAATTAGTCAGCAACCATAGTC
CCGCCCCTAACTCCGCCCATCCCGCCCCTAACTCCGCCCAGTTCCGCCCATTCTCCGCCCCATGGCTGAC
TAATTTTTTTTATTTATGCAGAGGCCGAGGCCGCCTCGGCCTCTGAGCTATTCCAGAAGTAGTGAGGAGG
CTTTTTTGGAGGCCTAGGCTTTTGCAAAAAGCTTTCTAGAGGTACCACCGGAGCTTACCATGACCGAGTA
CAAGCCCACGGTGCGCCTCGCCACCCGCGACGACGTCCCCAGGGCCGTACGCACCCTCGCCGCCGCGTTC
GCCGACTACCCCGCCACGCGCCACACCGTCGATCCGGACCGCCACATCGAGCGGGTCACCGAGCTGCAAG
AACTCTTCCTCACGCGCGTCGGGCTCGACATCGGCAAGGTGTGGGTCGCGGACGACGGCGCCGCCGTGGC
GGTCTGGACCACGCCGGAGAGCGTCGAAGCGGGGGCGGTGTTCGCCGAGATCGGCCCGCGCATGGCCGAG
TTGAGCGGTTCCCGGCTGGCCGCGCAGCAACAGATGGAAGGCCTCCTGGCGCCGCACCGGCCCAAGGAGC
CCGCGTGGTTCCTGGCCACCGTCGGCGTCTCGCCCGACCACCAGGGCAAGGGTCTGGGCAGCGCCGTCGT
GCTCCCCGGAGTGGAGGCGGCCGAGCGCGCCGGGGTGCCCGCCTTCCTGGAGACCTCCGCGCCCCGCAAC
CTCCCCTTCTACGAGCGGCTCGGCTTCACCGTCACCGCCGACGTCGAGGTGCCCGAAGGACCGCGCACCT
GGTGCATGACCCGCAAGCCCGGTGCCAGTTAACGAATTCTAGATCTTGAGACAAATGGCAGTATTCATCC
ACAATTTTAAAAGAAAAGGGGGGATTGGGGGGTACAGTGCAGGGGAAAGAATAGTAGACATAATAGCAAC
AGACATACAAACTAAAGAATTACAAAAACAAATTACAAAAATTCAAAATTTTCGGGTTTATTACAGGGAC
AGCAGAGATCCACTTTGGCGCCGGCTCGAGGCCTGCAGGTGCAAAGATGGATAAAGTTTTAAACAGAGAG
GAATCTTTGCAGCTAATGGACCTTCTAGGTCTTGAAAGGAGTGGGAATTGGCTCCGGTGCCCGTCAGTGG
GCAGAGCGCACATCGCCCACAGTCCCCGAGAAGTTGGGGGGAGGGGTCGGCAATTGAACCGGTGCCTAGA
GAAGGTGGCGCGGGGTAAACTGGGAAAGTGATGTCGTGTACTGGCTCCGCCTTTTTCCCGAGGGTGGGGG
AGAACCGTATATAAGTGCAGTAGTCGCCGTGAACGTTCTTTTTCGCAACGGGTTTGCCGCCAGAACACAG
GTAAGTGCCGTGTGTGGTTCCCGCGGGCCTGGCCTCTTTACGGGTTATGGCCCTTGCGTGCCTTGAATTA
CTTCCACCTGGCTGCAGTACGTGATTCTTGATCCCGAGCTTCGGGTTGGAAGTGGGTGGGAGAGTTCGAG
GCCTTGCGCTTAAGGAGCCCCTTCGCCTCGTGCTTGAGTTGAGGCCTGGCCTGGGCGCTGGGGCCGCCGC
GTGCGAATCTGGTGGCACCTTCGCGCCTGTCTCGCTGCTTTCGATAAGTCTCTAGCCATTTAAAATTTTT
GATGACCTGCTGCGACGCTTTTTTTCTGGCAAGATAGTCTTGTAAATGCGGGCCAAGATCTGCACACTGG
TATTTCGGTTTTTGGGGCCGCGGGCGGCGACGGGGCCCGTGCGTCCCAGCGCACATGTTCGGCGAGGCGG
GGCCTGCGAGCGCGGCCACCGAGAATCGGACGGGGGTAGTCTCAAGCTGGCCGGCCTGCTCTGGTGCCTG
GCCTCGCGCCGCCGTGTATCGCCCCGCCCTGGGCGGCAAGGCTGGCCCGGTCGGCACCAGTTGCGTGAGC
GGAAAGATGGCCGCTTCCCGGCCCTGCTGCAGGGAGCTCAAAATGGAGGACGCGGCGCTCGGGAGAGCGG
GCGGGTGAGTCACCCACACAAAGGAAAAGGGCCTTTCCGTCCTCAGCCGTCGCTTCATGTGACTCCACGG
AGTACCGGGCGCCGTCCAGGCACCTCGATTAGTTCTCGAGCTTTTGGAGTACGTCGTCTTTAGGTTGGGG
GGAGGGGTTTTATGCGATGGAGTTTCCCCACACTGAGTGGGTGGAGACTGAAGTTAGGCCAGCTTGGCAC
TTGATGTAATTCTCCTTGGAATTTGCCCTTTTTGAGTTTGGATCTTGGTTCATTCTCAAGCCTCAGACAG
TGGTTCAAAGTTTTTTTCTTCCATTTCAGGTGTCGTGAGGCTAGCACCGCCACCATGGCTTCCCCGAGCC
CCCCGCCGGAGTCGAAGGAGGAGTGGGATTATCTGGACCCAGCTCAGAGAAGCCTGTATAAAGATGTCAT
GATGGAGAATTATGGAAACCTGGTCTCACTGGGTCTCACTCTATTGCCTAGGCTGGTGTGCAGCGACGCA
AACACAGCTTGCTGCAGCCTCAACCTGTTGGGCTTAAGTGATCAATCCTCCCACCTCAGCTACCTGAGTA
GCTGGGACTACAGATGTTTTGAACAGAGATAGTAATGAACTAGTCCGTAACTTGAAAGTATTTCGATTTC
TTGGCTTTATATATCTTGTGGAAAGGACGATGCTCCTAGCTACTTGTAGCGACCACGCGTTAAGTCGACA
ATCAACCTCTGGATTACAAAATTTGTGAAAGATTGACTGGTATTCTTAACTATGTTGCTCCTTTTACGCT
ATGTGGATACGCTGCTTTAATGCCTTTGTATCATGCTATTGCTTCCCGTATGGCTTTCATTTTCTCCTCC
TTGTATAAATCCTGGTTGCTGTCTCTTTATGAGGAGTTGTGGCCCGTTGTCAGGCAACGTGGCGTGGTGT
GCACTGTGTTTGCTGACGCAACCCCCACTGGTTGGGGCATTGCCACCACCTGTCAGCTCCTTTCCGGGAC
TTTCGCTTTCCCCCTCCCTATTGCCACGGCGGAACTCATCGCCGCCTGCCTTGCCCGCTGCTGGACAGGG
GCTCGGCTGTTGGGCACTGACAATTCCGTGGTGTTGTCGGGGAAATCATCGTCCTTTCCTTGGCTGCTCG
CCTGTGTTGCCACCTGGATTCTGCGCGGGACGTCCTTCTGCTACGTCCCTTCGGCCCTCAATCCAGCGGA
CCTTCCTTCCCGCGGCCTGCTGCCGGCTCTGCGGCCTCTTCCGCGTCTTCGCCTTCGCCCTCAGACGAGT
CGGATCTCCCTTTGGGCCGCCTCCCCGCGTCGACTTTAAGACCAATGACTTACAAGGCAGCTGTAGATCT
TAGCCACTTTTTAAAAGAAAAGGGGGGACTGGAAGGGCTAATTCACTCCCAACGAAGACAAGATCTGCTT
TTTGCTTGTACTGGGTCTCTCTGGTTAGACCAGATCTGAGCCTGGGAGCTCTCTGGCTAACTAGGGAACC
CACTGCTTAAGCCTCAATAAAGCTTGCCTTGAGTGCTTCAAGTAGTGTGTGCCCGTCTGTTGTGTGACTC
TGGTAACTAGAGATCCCTCAGACCCTTTTAGTCAGTGTGGAAAATCTCTAGCAGTACGTATAGTAGTTCA
TGTCATCTTATTATTCAGTATTTATAACTTGCAAAGAAATGAATATCAGAGAGTGAGAGGAACTTGTTTA
TTGCAGCTTATAATGGTTACAAATAAAGCAATAGCATCACAAATTTCACAAATAAAGCATTTTTTTCACT
GCATTCTAGTTGTGGTTTGTCCAAACTCATCAATGTATCTTATCATGTCTGGCTCTAGCTATCCCGCCCC
TAACTCCGCCCATCCCGCCCCTAACTCCGCCCAGTTCCGCCCATTCTCCGCCCCATGGCTGACTAATTTT
TTTTATTTATGCAGAGGCCGAGGCCGCCTCGGCCTCTGAGCTATTCCAGAAGTAGTGAGGAGGCTTTTTT
GGAGGCCTAGGGACGTACCCAATTCGCCCTATAGTGAGTCGTATTACGCGCGCTCACTGGCCGTCGTTTT
ACAACGTCGTGACTGGGAAAACCCTGGCGTTACCCAACTTAATCGCCTTGCAGCACATCCCCCTTTCGCC
AGCTGGCGTAATAGCGAAGAGGCCCGCACCGATCGCCCTTCCCAACAGTTGCGCAGCCTGAATGGCGAAT
GGG
[124 nt withheld, positions 5954-6077]
C
[91 nt withheld, positions 6079-6169]
A
[49 nt withheld, positions 6171-6219]
CCTTTGACGTTGGAGTCCACGTTCTTT
[37 nt withheld, positions 6247-6283]
ACCCTATCTCGGTCTATTCTTTTGATTTATAAGGGATTTTGCCGATTTCGGCCTATTGGTTAAAAAATGA
GCTGATTTAACAAAAATTTAACGCGAATTTTAACAAAATATTAACGCTTACAATTTAGGTGGCACTTTTC
GGGGAAATGTGCGCGGAACCCCTATTTGTTTATTTTTCTAAATACATTCAAATATGTATCCGCTCATGAG
ACAATAACCCTGATAAATGCTTCAATAATATTGAAAAAGGAAGAGTATGAGTATTCAACATTTCCGTGTC
GCCCTTATTCCCTTTTTTGCGGCATTTTGCCTTCCTGTTTTTGCTCACCCAGAAACGCTGGTGAAAGTAA
AAGATGCTGAAGATCAGTTGGGTGCACGAGTGGGTTACATCGAACTGGATCTCAACAGCGGTAAGATCCT
TGAGAGTTTTCGCCCCGAAGAACGTTTTCCAATGATGAGCACTTTTAAAGTTCTGCTATGTGGCGCGGTA
TTATCCCGTATTGACGCCGGGCAAGAGCAACTCGGTCGCCGCATACACTATTCTCAGAATGACTTGGTTG
AGTACTCACCAGTCACAGAAAAGCATCTTACGGATGGCATGACAGTAAGAGAATTATGCAGTGCTGCCAT
AACCATGAGTGATAACACTGCGGCCAACTTACTTCTGACAACGATCGGAGGACCGAAGGAGCTAACCGCT
TTTTTGCACAACATGGGGGATCATGTAACTCGCCTTGATCGTTGGGAACCGGAGCTGAATGAAGCCATAC
CAAACGACGAGCGTGACACCACGATGCCTGTAGCAATGGCAACAACGTTGCGCAAACTATTAACTGGCGA
ACTACTTACTCTAGCTTCCCGGCAACAATTAATAGACTGGATGGAGGCGGATAAAGTTGCAGGACCACTT
CTGCGCTCGGCCCTTCCGGCTGGCTGGTTTATTGCTGATAAATCTGGAGCCGGTGAGCGTGGGTCTCGCG
GTATCATTGCAGCACTGGGGCCAGATGGTAAGCCCTCCCGTATCGTAGTTATCTACACGACGGGGAGTCA
GGCAACTATGGATGAACGAAATAGACAGATCGCTGAGATAGGTGCCTCACTGATTAAGCATTGGTAACTG
TCAGACCAAGTTTACTCATATATACTTTAGATTGATTTAAAACTTCATTTTTAATTTAAAAGGATCTAGG
TGAAGATCCTTTTTGATAATCTCATGACCAAAATCCCTTAACGTGAGTTTTCGTTCCACTGAGCGTCAGA
CCCCGTAGAAAAGATCAAAGGATCTTCTTGAGATCCTTTTTTTCTGCGCGTAATCTGCTGCTTGCAAACA
AAAAAACCACCGCTACCAGCGGTGGTTTGTTTGCCGGATCAAGAGCTACCAACTCTTTTTCCGAAGGTAA
CTGGCTTCAGCAGAGCGCAGATACCAAATACTGTTCTTCTAGTGTAGCCGTAGTTAGGCCACCACTTCAA
GAACTCTGTAGCACCGCCTACATACCTCGCTCTGCTAATCCTGTTACCAGTGGCTGCTGCCAGTGGCGAT
AAGTCGTGTCTTACCGGGTTGGACTCAAGACGATAGTTACCGGATAAGGCGCAGCGGTCGGGCTGAACGG
GGGGTTCGTGCACACAGCCCAGCTTGGAGCGAACGACCTACACCGAACTGAGATACCTACAGCGTGAGCT
ATGAGAAAGCGCCACGCTTCCCGAAGGGAGAAAGGCGGACAGGTATCCGGTAAGCGGCAGGGTCGGAACA
GGAGAGCGCACGAGGGAGCTTCCAGGGGGAAACGCCTGGTATCTTTATAGTCCTGTCGGGTTTCGCCACC
TCTGACTTGAGCGTCGATTTTTGTGATGCTCGTCAGGGGGGCGGAGCCTATGGAAAAACGCCAGCAACGC
GGCCTTTTTACGGTTCCTGGCCTTTTGCTGGCCTTTTGCTCACATGTTCTTTCCTGCGTTATCCCCTGAT
TCTGTGGATAACCGTATTACCGCCTTTGAGTGAGCTGATACCGCTCGCCGCAGCCGAACGACCGAGCGCA
GCGAGTCAGTGAGCGAGGAAGCGGAAGAGCGCCCAATACGCAAACCGCCTCTCCCCGCGCGTTGGCCGAT
TCATTAATGCAGCTGGCACGACAGGTTTCCCGACTGGAAAGCGGGCAGTGAGCGCAACGCAATTAATGTG
AGTTAGCTCACTCATTAGGCACCCCAGGCTTTACACTTTATGCTTCCGGCTCGTATGTTGTGTGGAATTG
TGAGCGGATAACAATTTCACACAGGAAACAGCTATGACCATGATTACGCCAAGCGCGCAATTAACCCTCA
CTAAAGGGAACAAAAGCTGGAGCTGCAAGC
Features (pLannotate 1.2.2; 31 found; start..end, strand, type, name):
      5..231     +  promoter       RSV promoter: Rous sarcoma virus enhancer/promoter
    232..412     +  LTR            5' LTR (truncated): truncated 5' long terminal repeat (LTR) from HIV-1
    459..584     +  misc_feature   HIV-1 Ψ: packaging signal of human immunodeficiency virus type 1
    568..931     +  CDS            HIV-1 gag (fragment): gag protein from human immunodeficiency virus 1; gag
   1077..1310    +  misc_feature   RRE: The Rev response element (RRE) of HIV-1 allows for Rev-dependent mRNA export from the nucleus to the cytoplasm.
   1687..1713    +  CDS            Rev (fragment): human immunodeficiency virus 1 (HIV-1) Rev protein; rev; enhances nuclear export of unspliced and incompletely spliced viral mRNAs
   1720..1743    +  promoter       SV40 promoter (fragment): SV40 early promoter
   1744..1815    +  promoter       SV40 promoter (fragment): SV40 enhancer and early promoter
   1839..1974    +  rep_origin     SV40 ori: SV40 origin of replication
   2020..2616    +  CDS            PuroR (fragment): puromycin N-acetyltransferase; pac from Streptomyces; confers resistance to puromycin
   2665..2782    +  misc_feature   cPPT/CTS: central polypurine tract and central termination sequence of HIV-1
   2847..2913    +  CDS            small t antigen (fragment): SV40 (simian virus 40) small t antigen
   2920..4098    +  promoter       EF-1α promoter: strong constitutive promoter for human elongation factor EF-1α
   4142..4237    +  CDS            ZNF720 (fragment): ZN720_HUMAN - Experimental evidence at protein level: Swiss-Prot protein existence level 1. From Homo sapiens (Human).
   4385..4438    +  promoter       U6 promoter (fragment): RNA polymerase III promoter for human U6 snRNA
   4480..5068    +  misc_feature   WPRE: woodchuck hepatitis virus posttranscriptional regulatory element
   5119..5138    +  misc_feature   cPPT/CTS (fragment): central polypurine tract and central termination sequence of HIV-1
   5140..5373    +  LTR            3' LTR (ΔU3): self-inactivating 3' long terminal repeat (LTR) from HIV-1
   5451..5572    +  polyA_signal   SV40 poly(A) signal: SV40 polyadenylation signal
   5612..5747    +  rep_origin     SV40 ori: SV40 origin of replication
   5768..5786    -  promoter       T7 promoter: promoter for bacteriophage T7 RNA polymerase
   5794..5949    +  CDS            lacZα (fragment): LacZα fragment of β-galactosidase; lacZ fragment
   5954..6382    +  rep_origin     f1 ori (sequence partly withheld): f1 bacteriophage origin of replication; arrow indicates direction of (+) strand synthesis
   6435..6539    +  promoter       AmpR promoter: bla
   6540..7400    +  CDS            AmpR: β-lactamase; bla; confers resistance to ampicillin, carbenicillin, and related antibiotics
   7571..8159    +  rep_origin     ori: high-copy-number ColE1/pMB1/pBR322/pUC origin of replication
   8342..8434    +  CDS            lacI (fragment): lac repressor; lacI; The lac repressor binds to the lac operator to inhibit transcription in E. coli. This inhibition can be relieved by adding lactose or isopropyl-β-D-thiogalactopyranoside (IPTG).
   8447..8468    +  protein_bind   CAP binding site: CAP binding activates transcription in the presence of cAMP. E. coli catabolite activator protein
   8483..8513    +  promoter       lac promoter: promoter for the E. coli lac operon
   8521..8537    +  protein_bind   lac operator: The lac repressor binds to the lac operator to inhibit transcription in E. coli. This inhibition can be relieved by adding lactose or isopropyl-β-D-thiogalactopyranoside (IPTG). lac repressor encoded by lacI
   8582..8600    +  promoter       T3 promoter: promoter for bacteriophage T3 RNA polymerase
