[The description below was written by a language model from this plasmid's Addgene catalogue record and pLannotate feature annotations shown in this document.]
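Description:
TFORF1756 is a third-generation-style, self-inactivating lentiviral expression plasmid built on the pLX_TRC317 backbone and carrying a short human ZNF189 open reading frame (about 359 bp, corresponding to a truncated transcript isoform) together with a unique 24-bp barcode. It belongs to a barcoded transcription factor ORF collection designed for pooled overexpression screens, where the barcode allows each factor to be identified by sequencing. In bacteria the plasmid is maintained through a high-copy ColE1/pUC origin and ampicillin resistance (bla). An f1 origin and remnants of a lac/lacZα cloning region flanked by T7 and T3 promoters are also present in the backbone. The depositor notes that recombination can occur during propagation.

The viral portion begins with an RSV promoter driving a truncated HIV-1 5' LTR, followed by the Ψ packaging signal, a gag fragment and the RRE for Rev-dependent export of the genomic RNA. An SV40 early promoter/origin drives puromycin N-acetyltransferase for selection of transduced mammalian cells, and a cPPT/CTS element, which aids nuclear import of the viral genome, sits upstream of the EF-1α promoter that expresses the ORF. The automated annotation labels part of the insert region as a ZNF720 fragment, which probably reflects homology among zinc finger proteins rather than a different insert; the catalogue identifies it as ZNF189. The barcode itself is not annotated. Downstream lie a WPRE to enhance transcript stability and expression, the ΔU3 3' LTR that inactivates LTR promoter activity after integration, and an SV40 polyadenylation signal. The annotated sequence of 8,623 nt matches the sum of the stated backbone and insert sizes.
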