Addgene plasmid #141872: TFORF1756
Purpose: Lentiviral vector for overexpressing transcription factor ORFs with unique 24-bp barcodes. Barcodes facilitate identification of transcription factors in pooled screens.
Depositing lab: Feng Zhang. Depositing organization: Broad Institute. Publication: A transcription factor atlas of directed differentiation. Joung J, Ma S, Tay T, Geiger-Schuller KR, Kirchgatterer PC, Verdine VK, Guo B, Arias-Garcia MA, Allen WE, Singh A, Kuksenko O, Abudayyeh OO, Gootenberg JS, Fu Z, Macrae RK, Buenrostro JD, Regev A, Zhang F. Cell. 2023 Jan 5;186(1):209-229.e26. doi: 10.1016/j.cell.2022.11.026. PubMed 36608654.
Backbone
  Vector backbone: pLX_TRC317
  Backbone manufacturer: Broad Institute Genetic Perturbation Platform
  Backbone size w/o insert (bp): 8264
  Vector type: Mammalian Expression, Lentiviral
  Selectable markers: Puromycin
Growth in bacteria
  Bacterial resistance: Ampicillin, 100 μg/mL
  Growth temperature: 37°C
  Growth strain: NEB Stable
  Copy number: High Copy
Gene/Insert
  Gene/Insert name: ZNF189
  Species: H. sapiens (human)
  Insert size (bp): 359
  Entrez Gene: ZNF189
  Promoter: EF1a
  Cloning method: Unknown
  Sequencing primers: 5′ GGGTGGAGACTGAAGTTAGGCCAG; 3′ CACATAGCGTAAAAGGAGCAACATAG
Terms and licenses: Academic/Nonprofit Terms; Industry Terms: Not Available to Industry
Depositor comments: NM_001278240,ENST00000615466 . The transcription factor ORF portion of this plasmid was synthesized by Genewiz. Please test multiple small colonies in case of plasmid recombination. To make this collection available in a timely manner, a portion of this collection was not fully sequenced by Addgene. If an Addgene verified full plasmid sequence is not available, please contact us prior to placing an order to request the full sequence.
How to cite: TFORF1756 was a gift from Feng Zhang (Addgene plasmid # 141872 ; http://n2t.net/addgene:141872 ; RRID:Addgene_141872)
