>Addgene plasmid #141872 | TFORF1756 | depositor partial sequence | sequence record 277753 | Insert
ACCGCCACCATGGCTTCCCCGAGCCCCCCGCCGGAGTCGAAGGAGGAGTGGGATTATCTGGACCCAGCTC
AGAGAAGCCTGTATAAAGATGTCATGATGGAGAATTATGGAAACCTGGTCTCACTGGGTCTCACTCTATT
GCCTAGGCTGGTGTGCAGCGACGCAAACACAGCTTGCTGCAGCCTCAACCTGTTGGGCTTAAGTGATCAA
TCCTCCCACCTCAGCTACCTGAGTAGCTGGGACTACAGATGTTTTGAACAGAGATAGTAATGAACTAGTC
CGTAACTTGAAAGTATTTCGATTTCTTGGCTTTATATATCTTGTGGAAAGGACGATGCTCCTAGCTACTT
GTAGCGACC
