>Addgene plasmid #141872 | TFORF1756 | depositor partial sequence | sequence record 277754 | Barcode
TGCTCCTAGCTACTTGTAGCGACC
